>Addgene plasmid #197761 | pMC-9-NbAct3-11 | addgene full sequence | sequence record 391128 | Addgene NGS Result
GTCAGTGAGCGAGGAAGCGGAAGAGCGCCCAATACGCAAACCGCCTCTCCCCGCGCGTTGGCCGATTCAT
TAATCACTCTGTGGTCTCAGCTTATACAGCATTCCCAGAAAGAGAAACAGAAGAAATATACAAACTTTCA
TTTTGAGAGCAGCACCTCGTCTATTGATTGCAGATAATATGCTTCTCATTTGTATTTCCTTTTGATTATT
TTTGTTTCTATCCCTTTGTTTGAGTCAATCTCAAATATTCGGTCATTGTTGGTATGAAAAATCAAGCAGT
TCATGTTAAGAGTCAATTTAAAATTAATATTTTTATATAGAGTTGTATGTGAAATGATGTTGTGATTTGG
TATATATGGATAAAGAGCTTGTCAGTTCATTTTGGTCTGATTTTTTTGGTATCCAAATAAGAAACACAAA
AGGGATATGTCCCTCTACTATCAAATATTAGTTATAAGTATTCATGTTATACTATTCGATATTTTCTACC
CCAATCGTTACCTATTTAAAAGTATTTACCCCTCCATCTATCAAACCCCTGGACCCAGCTTTCCTATTAC
ATGTGGCTTCATCTTAAGCCCCCAAACCTTTTTCTTATTTTTGATTTTTAAAGGCTCATCTTAAAATTTA
TTACTCAAATTAATACCTCTTAATAACCCACCTCAAGGACCCAGTAATTAAATATCCAATTAGCTCCAGT
AATTGGGGTTCATATTAGCTCCAGTCTTAAATTTTAAAGGCGATGATCGTATTCCTCCACTTGGTTCATT
TATACTCAAAGAATACTCAATGTCTTTAGTGTTTAGATAACTTTTTGTAAATCATATAGATTGTTTTAAC
AAAAAACAATTCAATAGTAGATTTTCACATGAAAGTTACATAAAAATTCTTTAAAATTACTTTCTCAAAA
AATTGTTCCAAACATATTATCCCACAATTAAACTCAATCTGTTTTTCGAAACCTAAATCAAAACCAATCC
AACTACCTTATATAATATATAATCAATACATTGTAAAGAACTGCATGTTCTTTTAAATTTTGGGGGCAAA
GTTATTCCGTACGTTCACACATGTACTAATAGGAGGTAATAAATGATATGTGAAACAATCGAGGTGTAAA
CAAGCTAGCATGAATTCCGCTTGAGACCACGAAGTGGCTCTTCAGTGGACGAAAGGGCCTCGTGATACGC
CTATTTTTATAGGTTAATGTCATGATAATAATGGTTTCTTAGACGTCAGGTGGCACTTTTCGGGGAAATG
TGCGCGGAACCCCTATTTGTTTATTTTTCTAAATACATTCAAATATGTATCCGCTCATGAGACAATAACC
CTGATAAATGCTTCAATAATATTGAAAAAGGAAGAGTATGCGCTCACGCAACTGGTCCAGAACCTTGACC
GAACGCAGCGGTGGTAACGGCGCAGTGGCGGTTTTCATGGCTTGTTATGACTGTTTTTTTTTGGGGTACA
GTCTATGCCTCGGGCATCCAAGCAGCAAGCGCGTTACGCCGTGGGTCGATGTTTGATGTTATGGAGCAGC
AACGATGTTACGCAGCAGGGCAGTCGCCCTAAAACAAAGTTAAACATCATGAGGGAAGCGGTGATCGCCG
AAGTATCGACTCAACTATCAGAGGTAGTTGGCGTCATCGAGCGCCATCTCGAACCGACGTTGCTGGCCGT
ACATTTGTACGGCTCCGCAGTGGATGGCGGCCTGAAGCCACACAGCGATATTGATTTGCTGGTTACGGTG
ACCGTAAGGCTTGATGAAACAACGCGGCGAGCTTTGATCAACGACCTTTTGGAAACTTCGGCTTCCCCTG
GAGAGAGCGAGATTCTCCGCGCTGTAGAAGTCACCATTGTTGTGCACGACGACATCATTCCGTGGCGTTA
TCCAGCTAAGCGCGAACTGCAATTTGGAGAATGGCAGCGCAATGACATTCTTGCAGGTATCTTCGAGCCA
GCCACGATCGACATTGATCTGGCTATCTTGCTGACAAAAGCAAGAGAACATAGCGTTGCCTTGGTAGGTC
CAGCGGCGGAGGAACTCTTTGATCCGGTTCCTGAACAGGATCTATTTGAGGCGCTAAATGAAACCTTAAC
GCTATGGAACTCGCCGCCCGACTGGGCTGGCGATGAGCGAAATGTAGTGCTTACGTTGTCCCGCATTTGG
TACAGCGCAGTAACCGGCAAAATCGCGCCGAAGGATGTCGCTGCCGACTGGGCAATGGAGCGCCTGCCGG
CCCAGTATCAGCCCGTCATACTTGAAGCTAGACAGGCTTATCTTGGACAAGAAGAAGATCGCTTGGCCTC
GCGCGCAGATCAGTTGGAAGAATTTGTCCATTACGTAAAAGGCGAGATCACCAAGGTAGTCGGCAAATAA
CTGTCAGACCAAGTTTACTCATATATACTTTAGATTGATTTAAAACTTCATTTTTAATTTAAAAGGATCT
AGGTGAAGATCCTTTTTGATAATCTCATGACCAAAATCCCTTAACGTGAGTTTTCGTTCCACTGAGCGTC
AGACCCCGTAGAAAAGATCAAAGGATCTTCTTGAGATCCTTTTTTTCTGCGCGTAATCTGCTGCTTGCAA
ACAAAAAAACCACCGCTACCAGCGGTGGTTTGTTTGCCGGATCAAGAGCTACCAACTCTTTTTCCGAAGG
TAACTGGCTTCAGCAGAGCGCAGATACCAAATACTGTTCTTCTAGTGTAGCCGTAGTTAGGCCACCACTT
CAAGAACTCTGTAGCACCGCCTACATACCTCGCTCTGCTAATCCTGTTACCAGTGGCTGCTGCCAGTGGC
GATAAGTCGTGTCTTACCGGGTTGGACTCAAGACGATAGTTACCGGATAAGGCGCAGCGGTCGGGCTGAA
CGGGGGGTTCGTGCACACAGCCCAGCTTGGAGCGAACGACCTACACCGAACTGAGATACCTACAGCGTGA
GCTATGAGAAAGCGCCACGCTTCCCGAAGGGAGAAAGGCGGACAGGTATCCGGTAAGCGGCAGGGTCGGA
ACAGGAGAGCGCACGAGGGAGCTTCCAGGGGGAAACGCCTGGTATCTTTATAGTCCTGTCGGGTTTCGCC
ACCTCTGACTTGAGCGTCGATTTTTGTGATGCTCGTCAGGGGGGCGGAGCCTATGGAAAAACGCCAGCAA
CGCGGCCTTTTTACGGTTCCTGGCCTTTTGCTGGCCTTTTGCTCACATGTTCTTTCCTGCGTTATCCCCT
GATTCTGTGGATAACCGTATTACCGCCTTTGAGTGAGCTGATACCGCTCGCCGCAGCCGAACGACCGAGC
GCAGCGA
Features (pLannotate 1.2.2; 7 found; start..end, strand, type, name):
      1..23      +  rep_origin     RSF ori (fragment): Plasmids containing the RSF 1030 origin of replication can be propagated in E. coli cells that contain additional plasmids with compatible origins.
     25..74      +  CDS            lacI (fragment): lac repressor; lacI; The lac repressor binds to the lac operator to inhibit transcription in E. coli. This inhibition can be relieved by adding lactose or isopropyl-β-D-thiogalactopyranoside (IPTG).
   1263..1367    +  promoter       AmpR promoter: bla
   1358..1438    -  CDS            int (fragment): INT2_ECOLX - Protein inferred from homology: Swiss-Prot protein existence level 3. Putative integrase believed to be involved in the insertion of antibiotic resistance genes into plasmids and transposons. From Escherichia coli.
   1526..1582    +  CDS            GmR (fragment): gentamycin acetyltransferase; aacC1; confers resistance to gentamycin
   1589..2377    +  CDS            aadA: S3AD_ECOLX - Experimental evidence at protein level: Swiss-Prot protein existence level 1. Mediates bacterial resistance to the antibiotics streptomycin and spectinomycin. From Escherichia coli.
   2551..3139    +  rep_origin     ori: high-copy-number ColE1/pMB1/pBR322/pUC origin of replication
