[The description below was written by a language model from this plasmid's Addgene catalogue record and pLannotate feature annotations shown in this document.]
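Description:
pMC-9-NbAct3-11 is a Level 0 part plasmid in the Phytobrick/MoClo (Golden Gate modular cloning) format, belonging to a vector toolkit and parts library for engineering plant genomes. It is built on the self-made backbone pMC-9-ccdB-11. The backbone name suggests that the part replaced a ccdB counter-selection cassette, and the "9" and "11" in the names presumably denote the flanking positions of the part in the toolkit's assembly scheme, although the record does not define either point. The plasmid is about 3.3 kb. It is maintained in E. coli at high copy through a ColE1/pUC-type origin and selected with spectinomycin via the aadA adenylyltransferase gene, which also confers streptomycin resistance. An AmpR (bla) promoter lies upstream of aadA and probably contributes to its expression.

The payload is a 1,044 bp terminator region from the Nicotiana benthamiana Act3 gene (by its name an actin gene). The automated feature table does not annotate this insert, but the large unannotated stretch between the short fragments at the start of the sequence and the AmpR promoter is consistent with its position. The remaining hits (small pieces of an RSF origin, lacI, an integrase and a gentamicin acetyltransferase) are brief fragments, most likely remnants of the resistance cassette's origin or the backbone's construction rather than functional elements.

Although catalogued as a plant expression vector, the plasmid carries no promoter, coding sequence or plant selectable marker of its own. It serves as a donor of a 3′ regulatory part, to be combined with promoter and coding-sequence parts in higher-level assemblies, where it would provide transcription termination and polyadenylation signals for transgenes expressed in plants.
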