Addgene plasmid #197761: pMC-9-NbAct3-11
Purpose: Phytobrick (MoClo) Level 0 Part
Depositing lab: Daniel Voytas. Depositing organization: University of Minnesota. Publication: An extensible vector toolkit and parts library for advanced engineering of plant genomes. Chamness JC, Kumar J, Cruz AJ, Rhuby E, Holum MJ, Cody JP, Tibebu R, Gamo ME, Starker CG, Zhang F, Voytas DF. Plant Genome. 2023 Mar 9:e20312. doi: 10.1002/tpg2.20312. PubMed 36896468.
Backbone
  Vector backbone: pMC-9-ccdB-11
  Backbone manufacturer: Self-made
  Vector type: Plant Expression
Growth in bacteria
  Bacterial resistance: Spectinomycin, 50 μg/mL
  Growth temperature: 37°C
  Growth strain: DH5alpha
  Copy number: High Copy
Gene/Insert
  Gene/Insert name: NbAct3 terminator
  Species: Nicotiana benthamiana
  Insert size (bp): 1044
  Cloning method: Restriction Enzyme; 5′ cloning site Unknown (unknown if destroyed)
Terms and licenses: Academic/Nonprofit Terms; Industry Terms: Not Available to Industry
Depositor comments: Please visit https://doi.org/10.1101/2022.10.15.511792 for bioRxiv preprint.
How to cite: pMC-9-NbAct3-11 was a gift from Daniel Voytas (Addgene plasmid # 197761 ; http://n2t.net/addgene:197761 ; RRID:Addgene_197761)
